>Addgene plasmid #136797 | pEBTetD-SNAP-FOP | depositor full sequence | sequence record 264028 | Full Sequence
TTGTACAAAGTGGTGATGGCAGCTAGCGGCGCGCCCGGCCGCGGGGCAGTGCATGTAATCCCTTCAGTTG
GTTGGTACAACTTGCCAACTGGGCCCTGTTCCACATGTGACACGGGGGGGGACCAAACACAAAGGGGTTC
TCTGACTGTAGTTGACATCCTTATAAATGGATGTGCACATTTGCCAACACTGAGTGGCTTTCATCCTGGA
GCAGACTTTGCAGTCTGTGGACTGCAACACAACATTGCCTTTATGTGTAACTCTTGGCTGAAGCTCTTAC
ACCAATGCTGGGGGACATGTACCTCCCAGGGGCCCAGGAAGACTACGGGAGGCTACACCAACGTCAATCA
GAGGGGCCTGTGTAGCTACCGATAAGCGGACCCTCAAGAGGGCATTAGCAATAGTGTTTATAAGGCCCCC
TTGTTAACCCTAAACGGGTAGCATATGCTTCCCGGGTAGTAGTATATACTATCCAGACTAACCCTAATTC
AATAGCATATGTTACCCAACGGGAAGCATATGCTATCGAATTAGGGTTAGTAAAAGGGTCCTAAGGAACA
GCGATATCTCCCACCCCATGAGCTGTCACGGTTTTATTTACATGGGGTCAGGATTCCACGAGGGTAGTGA
ACCATTTTAGTCACAAGGGCAGTGGCTGAAGATCAAGGAGCGGGCAGTGAACTCTCCTGAATCTTCGCCT
GCTTCTTCATTCTCCTTCGTTTAGCTAATAGAATAACTGCTGAGTTGTGAACAGTAAGGTGTATGTGAGG
TGCTCGAAAACAAGGTTTCAGGTGACGCCCCCAGAATAAAATTTGGACGGGGGGTTCAGTGGTGGCATTG
TGCTATGACACCAATATAACCCTCACAAACCCCTTGGGCAATAAATACTAGTGTAGGAATGAAACATTCT
GAATATCTTTAACAATAGAAATCCATGGGGTGGGGACAAGCCGTAAAGACTGGATGTCCATCTCACACGA
ATTTATGGCTATGGGCAACACATAATCCTAGTGCAATATGATACTGGGGTTATTAAGATGTGTCCCAGGC
AGGGACCAAGACAGGTGAACCATGTTGTTACACTCTATTTGTAACAAGGGGAAAGAGAGTGGACGCCGAC
AGCAGCGGACTCCACTGGTTGTCTCTAACACCCCCGAAAATTAAACGGGGCTCCACGCCAATGGGGCCCA
TAAACAAAGACAAGTGGCCACTCTTTTTTTTGAAATTGTGGAGTGGGGGCACGCGTCAGCCCCCACACGC
CGCCCTGCGGTTTTGGACTGTAAAATAAGGGTGTAATAACTTGGCTGATTGTAACCCCGCTAACCACTGC
GGTCAAACCACTTGCCCACAAAACCACTAATGGCACCCCGGGGAATACCTGCATAAGTAGGTGGGCGGGC
CAAGATAGGGGCGCGATTGCTGCGATCTGGAGGACAAATTACACACACTTGCGCCTGAGCGCCAAGCACA
GGGTTGTTGGTCCTCATATTCACGAGGTCGCTGAGAGCACGGTGGGCTAATGTTGCCATGGGTAGCATAT
ACTACCCAAATATCTGGATAGCATATGCTATCCTAATCTATATCTGGGTAGCATAGGCTATCCTAATCTA
TATCTGGGTAGCATATGCTATCCTAATCTATATCTGGGTAGTATATGCTATCCTAATTTATATCTGGGTA
GCATAGGCTATCCTAATCTATATCTGGGTAGCATATGCTATCCTAATCTATATCTGGGTAGTATATGCTA
TCCTAATCTGTATCCGGGTAGCATATGCTATCCTAATAGAGATTAGGGTAGTATATGCTATCCTAATTTA
TATCTGGGTAGCATATACTACCCAAATATCTGGATAGCATATGCTATCCTAATCTATATCTGGGTAGCAT
ATGCTATCCTAATCTATATCTGGGTAGCATAGGCTATCCTAATCTATATCTGGGTAGCATATGCTATCCT
AATCTATATCTGGGTAGTATATGCTATCCTAATTTATATCTGGGTAGCATAGGCTATCCTAATCTATATC
TGGGTAGCATATGCTATCCTAATCTATATCTGGGTAGTATATGCTATCCTAATCTGTATCCGGGTAGCAT
ATGCTATCCTCATGCATATACAGTCAGCATATGATACCCAGTAGTAGAGTGGGAGTGCTATCCTTTGCAT
ATGCCGCCACCTCCCAAGGGGGCGTGAATTTTCGCTGCTTGTCCTTTTCCTGCTGGTTGCTCCCATTCTT
AGGTGAATTTAAGGAGGCCAGGCTAAAGCCGTCGCATGTCTGATTGCTCACCAGGTAAATGTCGCTAATG
TTTTCCAACGCGAGAAGGTGTTGAGCGCGGAGCTGAGTGACGTGACAACATGGGTATGCCCAATTGCCCC
ATGTTGGGAGGACGAAAATGGTGACAAGACAGATGGCCAGAAATACACCAACAGCACGCATGATGTCTAC
TGGGGATTTATTCTTTAGTGCGGGGGAATACACGGCTTTTAATACGATTGAGGGCGTCTCCTAACAAGTT
ACATCACTCCTGCCCTTCCTCACCCTCATCTCCATCACCTCCTTCATCTCCGTCATCTCCGTCATCACCC
TCCGCGGCAGCCCCTTCCACCATAGGTGGAAACCAGGGAGGCAAATCTACTCCATCGTCAAAGCTGCACA
CAGTCACCCTGATATTGCAGGTAGGAGCGGGCTTTGTCATAACAAGGTCCTTAATCGCATCCTTCAAAAC
CTCAGCAAATATATGAGTTTGTAAAAAGACCATGAAATAACAGACAATGGACTCCCTTAGCGGGCCAGGT
TGTGGGCCGGGTCCAGGGGCCATTCCAAAGGGGAGACGACTCAATGGTGTAAGACGACATTGTGGAATAG
CAAGGGCAGTTCCTCGCCTTAGGTTGTAAAGGGAGGTCTTACTACCTCCATATACGAACACACCGGCGAC
CCAAGTTCCTTCGTCGGTAGTCCTTTCTACGTGACTCCTAGCCAGGAGAGCTCTTAAACCTTCTGCAATG
TTCTCAAATTTCGGGTTGGAACCTCCTTGACCACGATGCTTTTCCAAACCACCCTCCTTTTTTGCGCCCT
GCCTCCATCACCCTGACCCCGGGGTCCAGTGCTTGGGCCTTCTCCTGGGTCATCTGCGGGGCCCTGCTCT
ATCGCTCCCGGGGGCACGTCAGGCTCACCATCTGGGCCACCTTCTTGGTGGTATTCAAAATAATCGGCTT
CCCCTACAGGGTGGAAAAATGGCCTTCTACCTGGAGGGGGCCTGCGCGGTGGAGACCCGGATGATGATGA
CTGACTACTGGGACTCCTGGGCCTCTTTTCTCCACGTCCACGACCTCTCCCCCTGGCTCTTTCACGACTT
CCCCCCCTGGCTCTTTCACGTCCTCTACCCCGGCGGCCTCCACTACCTCCTCGACCCCGGCCTCCACTAC
CTCCTCGACCCCGGCCTCCACTGCCTCCTCGACCCCGGCCTCCACCTCCTGCTCCTGCCCCTCCTGCTCC
TGCCCCTCCTCCTGCTCCTGCCCCTCCTGCCCCTCCTGCTCCTGCCCCTCCTGCCCCTCCTGCTCCTGCC
CCTCCTGCCCCTCCTGCTCCTGCCCCTCCTGCCCCTCCTCCTGCTCCTGCCCCTCCTGCCCCTCCTCCTG
CTCCTGCCCCTCCTGCCCCTCCTGCTCCTGCCCCTCCTGCCCCTCCTGCTCCTGCCCCTCCTGCCCCTCC
TGCTCCTGCCCCTCCTGCTCCTGCCCCTCCTGCTCCTGCCCCTCCTGCTCCTGCCCCTCCTGCCCCTCCT
GCCCCTCCTCCTGCTCCTGCCCCTCCTGCTCCTGCCCCTCCTGCCCCTCCTGCCCCTCCTGCTCCTGCCC
CTCCTCCTGCTCCTGCCCCTCCTGCCCCTCCTGCCCCTCCTCCTGCTCCTGCCCCTCCTGCCCCTCCTCC
TGCTCCTGCCCCTCCTCCTGCTCCTGCCCCTCCTGCCCCTCCTGCCCCTCCTCCTGCTCCTGCCCCTCCT
GCCCCTCCTCCTGCTCCTGCCCCTCCTCCTGCTCCTGCCCCTCCTGCCCCTCCTGCCCCTCCTCCTGCTC
CTGCCCCTCCTCCTGCTCCTGCCCCTCCTGCCCCTCCTGCCCCTCCTGCCCCTCCTCCTGCTCCTGCCCC
TCCTCCTGCTCCTGCCCCTCCTGCTCCTGCCCCTCCCGCTCCTGCTCCTGCTCCTGTTCCACCGTGGGTC
CCTTTGCAGCCAATGCAACTTGGACGTTTTTGGGGTCTCCGGACACCATCTCTATGTCTTGGCCCTGATC
CTGAGCCGCCCGGGGCTCCTGGTCTTCCGCCTCCTCGTCCTCGTCCTCTTCCCCGTCCTCGTCCATGGTT
ATCACCCCCTCTTCTTTGAGGTCCACTGCCGCCGGAGCCTTCTGGTCCAGATGTGTCTCCCTTCTCTCCT
AGGCCATTTCCAGGTCCTGTACCTGGCCCCTCGTCAGACATGATTCACACTAAAAGAGATCAATAGACAT
CTTTATTAGACGACGCTCAGTGAATACAGGGAGTGCAGACTCCTGCCCCCTCCAACAGCCCCCCCACCCT
CATCCCCTTCATGGTCGCTGTCAGACAGATCCAGGTCTGAAAATTCCCCATCCTCCGAACCATCCTCGTC
CTCATCACCAATTACTCGCAGCCCGGAAAACTCCCGCTGAACATCCTCAAGATTTGCGTCCTGAGCCTCA
AGCCAGGCCTCAAATTCCTCGTCCCCCTTTTTGCTGGACGGTAGGGATGGGGATTCTCGGGACCCCTCCT
CTTCCTCTTCAAGGTCACCAGACAGAGATGCTACTGGGGCAACGGAAGAAAAGCTGGGTGCGGCCTGTGA
GGATCAGCTTATCGATGATAAGCTGTCAAACATGAGAATTCTTGAAGACGAAAGGGCCTCGTGATACGCC
TATTTTTATAGGTTAATGTCATGATAATAATGGTTTCTTAGACGTCAGGTGGCACTTTTCGGGGAAATGT
GCGCGGAACCCCTATTTGTTTATTTTTCTAAATACATTCAAATATGTATCCGCTCATGAGACAATAACCC
TGATAAATGCTTCAATAATATTGAAAAAGGAAGAGTATGAGTATTCAACATTTCCGTGTCGCCCTTATTC
CCTTTTTTGCGGCATTTTGCCTTCCTGTTTTTGCTCACCCAGAAACGCTGGTGAAAGTAAAAGATGCTGA
AGATCAGTTGGGTGCACGAGTGGGTTACATCGAACTGGATCTCAACAGCGGTAAGATCCTTGAGAGTTTT
CGCCCCGAAGAACGTTTTCCAATGATGAGCACTTTTAAAGTTCTGCTATGTGGCGCGGTATTATCCCGTG
TTGACGCCGGGCAAGAGCAACTCGGTCGCCGCATACACTATTCTCAGAATGACTTGGTTGAGTACTCACC
AGTCACAGAAAAGCATCTTACGGATGGCATGACAGTAAGAGAATTATGCAGTGCTGCCATAACCATGAGT
GATAACACTGCGGCCAACTTACTTCTGACAACGATCGGAGGACCGAAGGAGCTAACCGCTTTTTTGCACA
ACATGGGGGATCATGTAACTCGCCTTGATCGTTGGGAACCGGAGCTGAATGAAGCCATACCAAACGACGA
GCGTGACACCACGATGCCTGCAGCAATGGCAACAACGTTGCGCAAACTATTAACTGGCGAACTACTTACT
CTAGCTTCCCGGCAACAATTAATAGACTGGATGGAGGCGGATAAAGTTGCAGGACCACTTCTGCGCTCGG
CCCTTCCGGCTGGCTGGTTTATTGCTGATAAATCTGGAGCCGGTGAGCGTGGGTCTCGCGGTATCATTGC
AGCACTGGGGCCAGATGGTAAGCCCTCCCGTATCGTAGTTATCTACACGACGGGGAGTCAGGCAACTATG
GATGAACGAAATAGACAGATCGCTGAGATAGGTGCCTCACTGATTAAGCATTGGTAACTGTCAGACCAAG
TTTACTCATATATACTTTAGATTGATTTAAAACTTCATTTTTAATTTAAAAGGATCTAGGTGAAGATCCT
TTTTGATAATCTCATGACCAAAATCCCTTAACGTGAGTTTTCGTTCCACTGAGCGTCAGACCCCGTAGAA
AAGATCAAAGGATCTTCTTGAGATCCTTTTTTTCTGCGCGTAATCTGCTGCTTGCAAACAAAAAAACCAC
CGCTACCAGCGGTGGTTTGTTTGCCGGATCAAGAGCTACCAACTCTTTTTCCGAAGGTAACTGGCTTCAG
CAGAGCGCAGATACCAAATACTGTCCTTCTAGTGTAGCCGTAGTTAGGCCACCACTTCAAGAACTCTGTA
GCACCGCCTACATACCTCGCTCTGCTAATCCTGTTACCAGTGGCTGCTGCCAGTGGCGATAAGTCGTGTC
TTACCGGGTTGGACTCAAGACGATAGTTACCGGATAAGGCGCAGCGGTCGGGCTGAACGGGGGGTTCGTG
CACACAGCCCAGCTTGGAGCGAACGACCTACACCGAACTGAGATACCTACAGCGTGAGCTATGAGAAAGC
GCCACGCTTCCCGAAGGGAGAAAGGCGGACAGGTATCCGGTAAGCGGCAGGGTCGGAACAGGAGAGCGCA
CGAGGGAGCTTCCAGGGGGAAACGCCTGGTATCTTTATAGTCCTGTCGGGTTTCGCCACCTCTGACTTGA
GCGTCGATTTTTGTGATGCTCGTCAGGGGGGCGGAGCCTATGGAAAAACGCCAGCAACGCGGCCTTTTTA
CGGTTCCTGGCCTTTTGCTGGCCTTGAAGCTGTCCCTGATGGTCGTCATCTACCTGCCTGGACAGCATGG
CCTGCAACGCGGGCATCCCGATGCCGCCGGAAGCGAGAAGAATCATAATGGGGAAGGCCATCCAGCCTCG
CGTCGAACTAGATGATCCGGCTGTGGAATGTGTGTCAGTTAGGGTGTGGAAAGTCCCCAGGCTCCCCAGC
AGGCAGAAGTATGCAAAGCATGCATCTCAATTAGTCAGCAACCAGGTGTGGAAAGTCCCCAGGCTCCCCA
GCAGGCAGAAGTATGCAAAGCATGCATCTCAATTAGTCAGCAACCATAGTCCCGCCCCTAACTCCGCCCA
TCCCGCCCCTAACTCCGCCCAGTTCCGCCCATTCTCCGCCCCATGGCTGACTAATTTTTTTTATTTATGC
AGAGGCCGAGGCCGCCTCGGCCTCTGAGCTATTCCAGAAGTAGTGAGGAGGCTTTTTTGGAGGGTGACCG
CCACGACCGGTGCCGCCACCATCCCCTGACCCACGCCCCTGACCCCTCACAAGGAGACGACCTTCCATGA
CCGAGTACAAGCCCACGGTGCGCCTCGCCACCCGCGACGACGTCCCCCGGGCCGTACGCACCCTCGCCGC
CGCGTTCGCCGACTACCCCGCCACGCGCCACACCGTCGACCCCGACCGCCACATCGAACGCGTCACCGAG
CTGCAAGAACTCTTCCTCACGCGCGTCGGGCTCGACATCGGCAAGGTGTGGGTCGCGGACGACGGCGCCG
CGGTGGCGGTCTGGACCACGCCGGAGAGCGTCGAAGCGGGGGCGGTGTTCGCCGAGATCGGCCCGCGCAT
GGCCGAGTTGAGCGGTTCCCGGCTGGCCGCGCAGCAACAGATGGAAGGCCTCCTGGCGCCGCACCGGCCC
AAGGAGCCCGCGTGGTTCCTGGCCACCGTCGGCGTCTCGCCCGACCACCAGGGCAAGGGTCTGGGCAGCG
CCGTCGTGCTCCCCGGAGTGGAGGCGGCCGAGCGCGCCGGGGTGCCCGCCTTCCTGGAGACCTCCGCGCC
CCGCAACCTCCCCTTCTACGAGCGGCTCGGCTTCACCGTCACCGCCGACGTCGAGGTGCCCGAAGGACCG
CGCACCTGGTGCATGACCCGCAAGCCCGGTGCCTGACGCCCGCCCCACGACCCGCAGCGCCCGACCGAAA
GGAGCGCACGACCCGGTCCGACGCGGCCCGACGGGTCCGAGGGGGGTCGACCTCGAAACTTGTTTATTGC
AGCTTATAATGGTTACAAATAAAGCAATAGCATCACAAATTTCACAAATAAAGCATTTTTTTCACTGCAT
TCTAGTTGTGGTTTGTCCAAACTCATCAATGTATCTTATCATGTCTGGATCTGATCCGAACCCCTTCCTC
GACCAATTCTCATGTTTGACAGCTTATCATCGCAGATCCGGGCAACGTTGTTGCCATTGCTCGACCAATT
CTCATGTTTGACAGCTTATCATCGCAGATCCGTATGGTGCACTCTCAGTACAATCTGCTCTGATGCCGCA
TAGTTAAGCCAGTATCTGCTCCCTGCTTGTGTGTTGGAGGTCGCTGAGTAGTGCGCGAGCAAAATTTAAG
CTACAACAAGGCAAGGCTTGACCGACAATTGCATGAAGAATCTGCTTAGGGTTAGGCGTTTTGCGCTGCT
TCGCGATGTACGGGCCAGATATACGCGTATCTGAGGGGACTAGGGTGTGTTTAGGCGAAAAGCGGGGCTT
CGGTTGTACGCGGTTAGGAGTCCCCTCAGGATATAGTAGTTTCGCTTTTGCATAGGGAGGGGGAAATGTA
GTCTTATGCAATACTCTTGTAGTCTTGCAACATGGTAACGATGAGTTAGCAACATGCCTTACAAGGAGAG
AAAAAGCACCGTGCATGCCGATTGGTGGAAGTAAGGTGGTACGATCGTGCCTTATTAGGAAGGCAACAGA
CGGGTCTGACATGGATTGGACGAACCACTGAATTCCGCATTGCAGAGATATTGTATTTAAGTGCCTAGCT
CGATACAATAAACGCCATTTGACCATTCACCACATTGGTGTGCACCTCCAAGCTGGCCGGGGATCCTCTA
GGGCCTCTGAGCTATTCCAGAAGTAGTGAAGAGGCTTTTTTGGAGGCCTAGGCTTTTGCAAAAAGCTCCG
GATCGATCCTGAGAACTTCAGGGTGAGTTTGGGGACCCTTGATTGTTCTTTCTTTTTCGCTATTGTAAAA
TTCATGTTATATGGAGGGGGCAAAGTTTTCAGGGTGTTGTTTAGAATGGGAAGATGTCCCTTGTATCACC
ATGGACCCTCATGATAATTTTGTTTCTTTCACTTTCTACTCTGTTGACAACCATTGTCTCCTCTTATTTT
CTTTTCATTTTCTGTAACTTTTTCGTTAAACTTTAGCTTGCATTTGTAACGAATTTTTAAATTCACTTTT
GTTTATTTGTCAGATTGTAAGTACTTTCTCTAATCACTTTTTTTTCAAGGCAATCAGGGTATATTATATT
GTACTTCAGCACAGTTTTAGAGAACAATTGTTATAATTAAATGATAAGGTAGAATATTTCTGCATATAAA
TTCTGGCTGGCGTGGAAATATTCTTATTGGTAGAAACAACTACATCCTGGTCATCATCCTGCCTTTCTCT
TTATGGTTACAATGATATACACTGTTTGAGATGAGGATAAAATACTCTGAGTCCAAACCGGGCCCCTCTG
CTAACCATGTTCATGCCTTCTTCTTTTTCCTACAGCTCCTGGGCAACGTGCTGGTTATTGTGCTGTCTCA
TCATTTTGGCAAAGAATTGTAATACGACTCACTATAGGGCGAATTGATATGTCTAGATTAGATAAAAGTA
AAGTGATTAACAGCGCATTAGAGCTGCTTAATGAGGTCGGAATCGAAGGTTTAACAACCCGTAAACTCGC
CCAGAAGCTAGGTGTAGAGCAGCCTACATTGTATTGGCATGTAAAAAATAAGCGGGCTTTGCTCGACGCC
TTAGCCATTGAGATGTTAGATAGGCACCATACTCACTTTTGCCCTTTAGAAGGGGAAAGCTGGCAAGATT
TTTTACGTAATAACGCTAAAAGTTTTAGATGTGCTTTACTAAGTCATCGCGATGGAGCAAAAGTACATTT
AGGTACACGGCCTACAGAAAAACAGTATGAAACTCTCGAAAATCAATTAGCCTTTTTATGCCAACAAGGT
TTTTCACTAGAGAATGCATTATATGCACTCAGCGCTGTGGGGCATTTTACTTTAGGTTGCGTATTGGAAG
ATCAAGAGCATCAAGTCGCTAAAGAAGAAAGGGAAACACCTACTACTGATAGTATGCCGCCATTATTACG
ACAAGCTATCGAATTATTTGATCACCAAGGTGCAGAGCCAGCCTTCTTATTCGGCCTTGAATTGATCATA
TGCGGATTAGAAAAACAACTTAAATGTGAAAGTGGGTCCGCGTACAGCGGATCCCGGGAATTCAGATCTT
ATTAAAGCAGAACTTGTTTATTGCAGCTTATAATGGTTACAAATAAAGCAATAGCATCACAAATTTCACA
AATAAAGCATTTTTTTCACTGCATTCTAGTTGTGGTTTGTCCAAACTCATCAATGTATCTTATCATGTCT
GGTCGAATCCATGGCGCAGAACTGGTAGGTATGGAAGATCCGCGTTGACATTGATTATTGACTAGTTATT
AATAGTAATCAATTACGGGGTCATTAGTTCATAGCCCATATATGGAGTTCCGCGTTACATAACTTACGGT
AAATGGCCCGCCTGGCTGACCGCCCAACGACCCCCGCCCATTGACGTCAATAATGACGTATGTTCCCATA
GTAACGCCAATAGGGACTTTCCATTGACGTCAATGGGTGGAGTATTTACGGTAAACTGCCCACTTGGCAG
TACATCAAGTGTATCATATGCCAAGTACGCCCCCTATTGACGTCAATGACGGTAAATGGCCCGCCTGGCA
TTATGCCCAGTACATGACCTTATGGGACTTTCCTACTTGGCAGTACATCTACGTATTAGTCATCGCTATT
ACCATGGTGATGCGGTTTTGGCAGTACATCAATGGGCGTGGATAGCGGTTTGACTCACGGGGATTTCCAA
GTCTCCACCCCATTGACGTCAATGGGAGTTTGTTTTGGCACCAAAATCAACGGGACTTTCCAAAATGTCG
TAACAACTCCGCCCCATTGACGCAAATGGGCGGTAGGCGTGTACGGTGGGAGGTCTATATAAGCAGAGCT
CTCCCTATCAGTGATAGAGATCTCCCTATCAGTGATAGAGATCGTCGACGAGCTCGTTTAGTGAACCGTC
AGATCGCCTGGAGACGCCATCCACGCTGTTTTGACCTCCATAGAAGACACCGGGACCGATCCAGCCTCCG
GACTCTAGCGTTTAAACTTAAGCTTACCACCATGGATTATAAAGACGATGATGACAAGCACCACCACCAC
CACCACGACAAGGATTGTGAAATGAAACGCACCACACTGGACAGCCCTTTGGGGAAGCTGGAGCTGTCTG
GTTGTGAGCAGGGTCTGCACGAAATAATTTTTCTGGGCAAGGGGACGTCTGCAGCTGATGCCGTGGAGGT
CCCAGCCCCCGCTGCGGTTCTCGGAGGTCCGGAGCCCCTGATGCAGGCTACAGCCTGGCTGAATGCCTAT
TTCCACCAGCCCGAGGCTATCGAAGAGTTCCCCGTGCCGGCTCTTCACCATCCCGTTTTCCAGCAAGAGT
CGTTCACCAGACAGGTGTTATGGAAGCTGCTGAAGGTTGTGAAATTCGGAGAAGTGATTTCTTACTCTCA
CTTAGCAGCCCTGGCAGGCAACCCCGCAGCCACGGCAGCAGTGAAGACGGCACTGAGTGGCAATCCTGTC
CCTATCCTGATCCCGTGCCACAGAGTGGTCCAGGGGGATTTGGATGTGGGCGGTTACGAGGGTGGACTGG
CCGTGAAGGAATGGCTTCTGGCCCATGAAGGCCACCGGTTGGGGAAGCCAGGCTTGGGATTCGAACTGGA
GGTGCTGTTCCAGGGCCCCGGTACCGCCATCACAAGTTTGTACAAAAAAGCAGGCACCATGGCGGCGACG
GCGGCCGCAGTGGTGGCCGAGGAGGACACGGAGCTGCGGGACCTGCTGGTGCAGACGCTGGAGAACAGCG
GGGTCCTGAACCGCATCAAGGCTGAACTCCGAGCAGCTGTGTTTTTAGCACTAGAGGAGCAAGAAAAAGT
AGAGAACAAAACTCCTTTAGTTAATGAGAGCCTGAGAAAGTTTTTAAATACCAAAGACGGTCGTTTAGTG
GCTAGTCTTGTTGCAGAATTTCTTCAGTTTTTTAACCTTGACTTTACTTTGGCTGTTTTTCAACCTGAAA
CTAGCACACTGCAAGGTCTCGAAGGTCGAGAGAATTTAGCCCGAGATTTAGGTATAATTGAAGCAGAAGG
TACTGTGGGTGGACCCTTATTATTAGAAGTGATCAGGCGCTGTCAACAGAAAGAAAAAGGGCCAACCACT
GGGGAAGGTGCACTTGATCTATCTGATGTACATTCTCCACCAAAGTCACCAGAGGGAAAAACAAGTGCAC
AGACAACACCAAGTAAGAAGGCCAATGATGAGGCCAATCAGAGTGATACAAGTGTCTCCTTGTCAGAACC
CAAGAGCAAAAGCAGCCTTCACTTACTGTCCCATGAAACAAAAATTGGATCTTTTCTAAGCAACAGAACT
TTAGATGGCAAAGACAAAGCTGGCCTTTGTCCAGATGAAGATGATATGGAAGGAGATTCTTTCTTTGATG
ATCCCATTCCTAAGCCAGAGAAAACTTACGGTTTGAGGAATGAACCTAGGAAGCAAGCAGGAAGTCTGGC
CTCGCTCTCGGATGCACCCCCCTTAAAAAGTGGACTCAGCTCCCTGGCGGGAGCCCCTTCTTTAAAAGAC
TCTGAGAGTAAAAGGGGAAATACAGTTTTGAAAGATCTGAAATTGATCAGTGATAAAATTGGATCACTTG
GATTAGGAACTGGAGAAGATGATGACTATGTTGATGATTTTAATAGTACCAGCCATCGCTCAGAGAAAAG
TGAGATAAGTATTGGTGAAGAGATAGAAGAAGACCTTTCTGTGGAAATAGATGACATCAATACCAGTGAT
AAGCTTGATGACCTCACACAAGATCTGACTGTATCCCAGCTCAGTGATGTTGCGGATTATCTGGAAGATG
TTGCATAGATACCCAGCTTTC
Features (pLannotate 1.2.2; 30 found; start..end, strand, type, name):
    433..2222    -  rep_origin     oriP: Epstein-Barr virus oriP replication origin (Yates et al., 2000)
   2223..2441    -  CDS            gL (fragment): GL_EBVB9 - Experimental evidence at protein level: Swiss-Prot protein existence level 1. The heterodimer glycoprotein H-glycoprotein L is required for the fusion of viral and plasma membranes leading to virus entry into the host cell. Acts as a functional inhibitor of gH and maintains gH in an inhibited form. Upon binding to host integrins, gL dissociates from gH leading to activation of the viral fusion glycoproteins gB and gH. Fusion of EBV with B-lymphocytes requires the additional receptor- binding protein gp42, which forms a complex with gH/gL. The heterodimer gH/gL targets also host EPHA
   2524..4451    -  CDS            EBNA1 (fragment): Epstein-Barr nuclear antigen 1, also known as EBNA-1 crucial for latent viral infection, and for episomal amplification of vectors containing the oriP origin (Okita et al., 2013)
   4489..4833    -  CDS            BRRF2_EBVB9 (fragment): Protein inferred from homology: Swiss-Prot protein existence level 3. From Epstein-Barr virus (strain B95-8) (HHV-4) (Human herpesvirus 4).
   4836..4859    -  promoter       tet promoter (fragment): E. coli promoter for tetracycline efflux protein gene
   4972..5076    +  promoter       AmpR promoter: bla
   5077..5937    +  CDS            AmpR: β-lactamase; bla; confers resistance to ampicillin, carbenicillin, and related antibiotics
   6108..6696    +  rep_origin     ori: high-copy-number ColE1/pMB1/pBR322/pUC origin of replication
   6742..6865    -  CDS            TcR (fragment): tetracycline efflux protein; tet; confers resistance to tetracycline
   6903..7200    +  promoter       SV40 promoter: SV40 enhancer and early promoter
   7277..7876    +  CDS            PuroR: puromycin N-acetyltransferase; pac from Streptomyces alboniger; confers resistance to puromycin
   7967..8101    +  polyA_signal   SV40 poly(A) signal: SV40 polyadenylation signal
   8223..8275    -  misc_feature   bom (fragment): basis of mobility region from pBR322
   8406..8499    +  ncRNA          Retro dr1: Accession: RF00214 - Retrovirus direct repeat 1 (dr1)
   8535..8796    +  promoter       RSV promoter: Rous sarcoma virus enhancer/promoter
   8822..8882    +  promoter       SV40 promoter (fragment): SV40 early promoter
   8913..9485    +  intron         β-globin intron: intron from rabbit β-globin gene
   9540..9558    +  promoter       T7 promoter: promoter for bacteriophage T7 RNA polymerase
   9569..10189   +  CDS            tetR: TETR2_ECOLX - Experimental evidence at protein level: Swiss-Prot protein existence level 1. TetR is the repressor of the tetracycline resistance element; its N-terminal region forms a helix-turn-helix structure and binds DNA. Binding of tetracycline to TetR reduces the repressor affinity for the tetracycline resistance gene (tetA) promoter operator sites. From Escherichia coli.
  10231..10352   +  polyA_signal   SV40 poly(A) signal: SV40 polyadenylation signal
  10407..10786   +  enhancer       CMV enhancer: human cytomegalovirus immediate early enhancer
  10787..10990   +  promoter       CMV promoter: human cytomegalovirus (CMV) immediate early promoter
  10992..11011   +  promoter       PLtetO-1 promoter (fragment): modified phage lambda PL promoter with tet operator sites (Lutz and Bujard, 1997)
  11013..11032   +  promoter       PLtetO-1 promoter (fragment): modified phage lambda PL promoter with tet operator sites (Lutz and Bujard, 1997)
  11040..11073   +  promoter       TRE3GV promoter (fragment): 3rd-generation Tet-responsive promoter that can be activated by binding of Tet-On® 3G, optimized for retroviral and lentiviral vectors
  11189..11206   +  CDS            9xHis (fragment): 9xHis affinity tag
  11207..11749   +  CDS            MGMT (fragment): MGMT_HUMAN - Experimental evidence at protein level: Swiss-Prot protein existence level 1. Involved in the cellular defense against the biological effects of O6-methylguanine (O6-MeG) and O4-methylthymine (O4-MeT) in DNA. Repairs the methylated nucleobase in DNA by stoichiometrically transferring the methyl group to a cysteine residue in the enzyme. This is a suicide reaction: the enzyme is irreversibly inactivated. From Homo sapiens (Human).
  11793..11813   +  protein_bind   attB1: mutant version of attB; core recombination site for the Gateway® BP reaction BP Clonase™
  11819..12955   +  CDS            CEP43 (fragment): CEP43_HUMAN - Also known as FGFR1OP, FOP. Experimental evidence at protein level: Swiss-Prot protein existence level 1. Required for anchoring microtubules to the centrosomes (PubMed:16314388, PubMed:28659385). Required for ciliation (PubMed:28625565, PubMed:28659385). From Homo sapiens (Human).
  12961..14      -  protein_bind   attB2 (across the origin): mutant version of attB; recombination site for the Gateway® BP reaction BP Clonase™
