>Addgene plasmid #136797 | pEBTetD-SNAP-FOP | addgene full sequence | sequence record 276130 | Addgene NGS Result
TTGTACAAAGTGGTGATGGCAGCTAGCGGCGCGCCCGGCCGCGGGGCAGTGCATGTAATCCCTTCAGTTG
GTTGGTACAACTTGCCAACTGGGCCCTGTTCCACATGTGACACGGGGGGGGACCAAACACAAAGGGGTTC
TCTGACTGTAGTTGACATCCTTATAAATGGATGTGCACATTTGCCAACACTGAGTGGCTTTCATCCTGGA
GCAGACTTTGCAGTCTGTGGACTGCAACACAACATTGCCTTTATGTGTAACTCTTGGCTGAAGCTCTTAC
ACCAATGCTGGGGGACATGTACCTCCCAGGGGCCCAGGAAGACTACGGGAGGCTACACCAACGTCAATCA
GAGGGGCCTGTGTAGCTACCGATAAGCGGACCCTCAAGAGGGCATTAGCAATAGTGTTTATAAGGCCCCC
TTGTTAACCCTAAACGGGTAGCATATGCTTCCCGGGTAGTAGTATATACTATCCAGACTAACCCTAATTC
AATAGCATATGTTACCCAACGGGAAGCATATGCTATCGAATTAGGGTTAGTAAAAGGGTCCTAAGGAACA
GCGATATCTCCCACCCCATGAGCTGTCACGGTTTTATTTACATGGGGTCAGGATTCCACGAGGGTAGTGA
ACCATTTTAGTCACAAGGGCAGTGGCTGAAGATCAAGGAGCGGGCAGTGAACTCTCCTGAATCTTCGCCT
GCTTCTTCATTCTCCTTCGTTTAGCTAATAGAATAACTGCTGAGTTGTGAACAGTAAGGTGTATGTGAGG
TGCTCGAAAACAAGGTTTCAGGTGACGCCCCCAGAATAAAATTTGGACGGGGGGTTCAGTGGTGGCATTG
TGCTATGACACCAATATAACCCTCACAAACCCCTTGGGCAATAAATACTAGTGTAGGAATGAAACATTCT
GAATATCTTTAACAATAGAAATCCATGGGGTGGGGACAAGCCGTAAAGACTGGATGTCCATCTCACACGA
ATTTATGGCTATGGGCAACACATAATCCTAGTGCAATATGATACTGGGGTTATTAAGATGTGTCCCAGGC
AGGGACCAAGACAGGTGAACCATGTTGTTACACTCTATTTGTAACAAGGGGAAAGAGAGTGGACGCCGAC
AGCAGCGGACTCCACTGGTTGTCTCTAACACCCCCGAAAATTAAACGGGGCTCCACGCCAATGGGGCCCA
TAAACAAAGACAAGTGGCCACTCTTTTTTTTGAAATTGTGGAGTGGGGGCACGCGTCAGCCCCCACACGC
CGCCCTGCGGTTTTGGACTGTAAAATAAGGGTGTAATAACTTGGCTGATTGTAACCCCGCTAACCACTGC
GGTCAAACCACTTGCCCACAAAACCACTAATGGCACCCCGGGGAATACCTGCATAAGTAGGTGGGCGGGC
CAAGATAGGGGCGCGATTGCTGCGATCTGGAGGACAAATTACACACACTTGCGCCTGAGCGCCAAGCACA
GGGTTGTTGGTCCTCATATTCACGAGGTCGCTGAGAGCACGGTGGGCTAATGTTGCCATGGGTAGCATAT
ACTACCCAAATATCTGGATAGCATATGCTATCCTAATCTATATCTGGGTAGCATAGGCTATCCTAATCTA
TATCTGGGTAGTATATGCTATCCTAATCTGTATCCGGGTAGCATATGCTATCCTAATAGAGATTAGGGTA
GTATATGCTATCCTAATTTATATCTGGGTAGCATATACTACCCAAATATCTGGATAGCATATGCTATCCT
AATCTATATCTGGGTAGCATATGCTATCCTAATCTATATCTGGGTAGCATAGGCTATCCTAATCTATATC
TGGGTAGCATATGCTATCCTAATCTATATCTGGGTAGTATATGCTATCCTAATTTATATCTGGGTAGCAT
AGGCTATCCTAATCTATATCTGGGTAGCATATGCTATCCTAATCTATATCTGGGTAGTATATGCTATCCT
AATCTGTATCCGGGTAGCATATGCTATCCTCATGCATATACAGTCAGCATATGATACCCAGTAGTAGAGT
GGGAGTGCTATCCTTTGCATATGCCGCCACCTCCCAAGGGGGCGTGAATTTTCGCTGCTTGTCCTTTTCC
TGCTGGTTGCTCCCATTCTTAGGTGAATTTAAGGAGGCCAGGCTAAAGCCGTCGCATGTCTGATTGCTCA
CCAGGTAAATGTCGCTAATGTTTTCCAACGCGAGAAGGTGTTGAGCGCGGAGCTGAGTGACGTGACAACA
TGGGTATGCCCAATTGCCCCATGTTGGGAGGACGAAAATGGTGACAAGACAGATGGCCAGAAATACACCA
ACAGCACGCATGATGTCTACTGGGGATTTATTCTTTAGTGCGGGGGAATACACGGCTTTTAATACGATTG
AGGGCGTCTCCTAACAAGTTACATCACTCCTGCCCTTCCTCACCCTCATCTCCATCACCTCCTTCATCTC
CGTCATCTCCGTCATCACCCTCCGCGGCAGCCCCTTCCACCATAGGTGGAAACCAGGGAGGCAAATCTAC
TCCATCGTCAAAGCTGCACACAGTCACCCTGATATTGCAGGTAGGAGCGGGCTTTGTCATAACAAGGTCC
TTAATCGCATCCTTCAAAACCTCAGCAAATATATGAGTTTGTAAAAAGACCATGAAATAACAGACAATGG
ACTCCCTTAGCGGGCCAGGTTGTGGGCCGGGTCCAGGGGCCATTCCAAAGGGGAGACGACTCAATGGTGT
AAGACGACATTGTGGAATAGCAAGGGCAGTTCCTCGCCTTAGGTTGTAAAGGGAGGTCTTACTACCTCCA
TATACGAACACACCGGCGACCCAAGTTCCTTCGTCGGTAGTCCTTTCTACGTGACTCCTAGCCAGGAGAG
CTCTTAAACCTTCTGCAATGTTCTCAAATTTCGGGTTGGAACCTCCTTGACCACGATGCTTTCCAAACCA
CCCTCCTTTTTTGCGCCTGCCTCCATCACCCTGACCCCGGGGTCCAGTGCTTGGGCCTTCTCCTGGGTCA
TCTGCGGGGCCCTGCTCTATCGCTCCCGGGGGCACGTCAGGCTCACCATCTGGGCCACCTTCTTGGTGGT
ATTCAAAATAATCGGCTTCCCCTACAGGGTGGAAAAATGGCCTTCTACCTGGAGGGGGCCTGCGCGGTGG
AGACCCGGATGATGATGACTGACTACTGGGACTCCTGGGCCTCTTTTCTCCACGTCCACGACCTCTCCCC
CTGGCTCTTTCACGACTTCCCCCCCTGGCTCTTTCACGTCCTCTACCCCGGCGGCCTCCACTACCTCCTC
GACCCCGGCCTCCACTACCTCCTCGACCCCGGCCTCCACTGCCTCCTCGACCCCGGCCTCCACCTCCTGC
TCCTGCCCCTCCTGCTCCTGCCCCTCCTCCTGCTCCTGCCCCTCCTGCCCCTCCTGCTCCTGCCCCTCCT
GCCCCTCCTGCTCCTGCCCCTCCTGCNCCTCCTGCTCCTSCCCCTCCTCCCCCTCCTCCTGCTCCTGCCC
CTCCTGCCCCTCCTCCTGCTCCTGCCCCTCCTGCCCCTCCTGCTCCTGCCCCTCCTSCCCCTCCTGCTCC
TGCCCCTCCTGCCCCTCCTGCTCCTGCCCCTCCTGCTCCTGCCCCTCCTGCTCCTGCCCCTCCTGCTCCT
GCCCCTCCTGCCCCTCCTGCCCCTCCTCCTGCTCCTGCCCCTCCTGCTCCTGCCCCTCCTGCCCCTCCTG
CCCCTCCTGCTCCTGCCCCTCCYCCTGCTCCTGCCCCTCCTGCCCCTCCTGCCCCTCCTCCTGCTCCTGC
CCCTCCTGCCCCTCCTCCYSCTCCTGCCCCTCCYCCTGCYCCYGCCCCTCCTSCCCCTCCTSCCCCTCCT
CCTGCTCCTGCCCCTCCTGCCCCTCCTCCTGCTCCTGCCCCTCCTCCTGCTCCTGCCCCTCCTGCCCCTC
CTGCTCCTCCTCCTGCTCCTGCCCCTCCTCCTGCTCCTGCCCCTCCTGCCCCTCCTGCCCCTCCTGCCCC
TCCTCCTGCTCCTGCCCCTCCTCCTGCTCCTGCCCCTCCTGCTCCTGCCCCTCCCGCTCCTGCTCCTGCT
CCTGTTCCACCGTGGGTCCCTTTGCAGCCAATGCAACTTGGACGTTTTTGGGGTCTCCGGACACCATCTC
TATGTCTTGGCCCTGATCCTGAGCCGCCCGGGGCTCCTGGTCTTCCGCCTCCTCGTCCTCGTCCTCTTCC
CCGTCCTCGTCCATGGTTATCACCCCCTCTTCTTTGAGGTCCACTGCCGCCGGAGCCTTCTGGTCCAGAT
GTGTCTCCCTTCTCTCCTAGGCCATTTCCAGGTCCTGTACCTGGCCCCTCGTCAGACATGATTCACACTA
AAAGAGATCAATAGACATCTTTATTAGACGACGCTCAGTGAATACAGGGAGTGCAGACTCCTGCCCCCTC
CAACAGCCCCCCCACCCTCATCCCCTTCATGGTCGCTGTCAGACAGATCCAGGTCTGAAAATTCCCCATC
CTCCGAACCATCCTCGTCCTCATCACCAATTACTCGCAGCCCGGAAAACTCCCGCTGAACATCCTCAAGA
TTTGCGTCCTGAGCCTCAAGCCAGGCCTCAAATTCCTCGTCCCCCTTTTTGCTGGACGGTAGGGATGGGG
ATTCTCGGGACCCCTCCTCTTCCTCTTCAAGGTCACCAGACAGAGATGCTACTGGGGCAACGGAAGAAAA
GCTGGGTGCGGCCTGTGAGGATCAGCTTATCGATGATAAGCTGTCAAACATGAGAATTCTTGAAGACGAA
AGGGCCTCGTGATACGCCTATTTTTATAGGTTAATGTCATGATAATAATGGTTTCTTAGACGTCAGGTGG
CACTTTTCGGGGAAATGTGCGCGGAACCCCTATTTGTTTATTTTTCTAAATACATTCAAATATGTATCCG
CTCATGAGACAATAACCCTGATAAATGCTTCAATAATATTGAAAAAGGAAGAGTATGAGTATTCAACATT
TCCGTGTCGCCCTTATTCCCTTTTTTGCGGCATTTTGCCTTCCTGTTTTTGCTCACCCAGAAACGCTGGT
GAAAGTAAAAGATGCTGAAGATCAGTTGGGTGCACGAGTGGGTTACATCGAACTGGATCTCAACAGCGGT
AAGATCCTTGAGAGTTTTCGCCCCGAAGAACGTTTTCCAATGATGAGCACTTTTAAAGTTCTGCTATGTG
GCGCGGTATTATCCCGTGTTGACGCCGGGCAAGAGCAACTCGGTCGCCGCATACACTATTCTCAGAATGA
CTTGGTTGAGTACTCACCAGTCACAGAAAAGCATCTTACGGATGGCATGACAGTAAGAGAATTATGCAGT
GCTGCCATAACCATGAGTGATAACACTGCGGCCAACTTACTTCTGACAACGATCGGAGGACCGAAGGAGC
TAACCGCTTTTTTGCACAACATGGGGGATCATGTAACTCGCCTTGATCGTTGGGAACCGGAGCTGAATGA
AGCCATACCAAACGACGAGCGTGACACCACGATGCCTGCAGCAATGGCAACAACGTTGCGCAAACTATTA
ACTGGCGAACTACTTACTCTAGCTTCCCGGCAACAATTAATAGACTGGATGGAGGCGGATAAAGTTGCAG
GACCACTTCTGCGCTCGGCCCTTCCGGCTGGCTGGTTTATTGCTGATAAATCTGGAGCCGGTGAGCGTGG
GTCTCGCGGTATCATTGCAGCACTGGGGCCAGATGGTAAGCCCTCCCGTATCGTAGTTATCTACACGACG
GGGAGTCAGGCAACTATGGATGAACGAAATAGACAGATCGCTGAGATAGGTGCCTCACTGATTAAGCATT
GGTAACTGTCAGACCAAGTTTACTCATATATACTTTAGATTGATTTAAAACTTCATTTTTAATTTAAAAG
GATCTAGGTGAAGATCCTTTTTGATAATCTCATGACCAAAATCCCTTAACGTGAGTTTTCGTTCCACTGA
GCGTCAGACCCCGTAGAAAAGATCAAAGGATCTTCTTGAGATCCTTTTTTTCTGCGCGTAATCTGCTGCT
TGCAAACAAAAAAACCACCGCTACCAGCGGTGGTTTGTTTGCCGGATCAAGAGCTACCAACTCTTTTTCC
GAAGGTAACTGGCTTCAGCAGAGCGCAGATACCAAATACTGTCCTTCTAGTGTAGCCGTAGTTAGGCCAC
CACTTCAAGAACTCTGTAGCACCGCCTACATACCTCGCTCTGCTAATCCTGTTACCAGTGGCTGCTGCCA
GTGGCGATAAGTCGTGTCTTACCGGGTTGGACTCAAGACGATAGTTACCGGATAAGGCGCAGCGGTCGGG
CTGAACGGGGGGTTCGTGCACACAGCCCAGCTTGGAGCGAACGACCTACACCGAACTGAGATACCTACAG
CGTGAGCTATGAGAAAGCGCCACGCTTCCCGAAGGGAGAAAGGCGGACAGGTATCCGGTAAGCGGCAGGG
TCGGAACAGGAGAGCGCACGAGGGAGCTTCCAGGGGGAAACGCCTGGTATCTTTATAGTCCTGTCGGGTT
TCGCCACCTCTGACTTGAGCGTCGATTTTTGTGATGCTCGTCAGGGGGGCGGAGCCTATGGAAAAACGCC
AGCAACGCGGCCTTTTTACGGTTCCTGGCCTTTTGCTGGCCTTGAAGCTGTCCCTGATGGTCGTCATCTA
CCTGCCTGGACAGCATGGCCTGCAACGCGGGCATCCCGATGCCGCCGGAAGCGAGAAGAATCATAATGGG
GAAGGCCATCCAGCCTCGCGTCGAACTAGATGATCCGGCTGTGGAATGTGTGTCAGTTAGGGTGTGGAAA
GTCCCCAGGCTCCCCAGCAGGCAGAAGTATGCAAAGCATGCATCTCAATTAGTCAGCAACCAGGTGTGGA
AAGTCCCCAGGCTCCCCAGCAGGCAGAAGTATGCAAAGCATGCATCTCAATTAGTCAGCAACCATAGTCC
CGCCCCTAACTCCGCCCATCCCGCCCCTAACTCCGCCCAGTTCCGCCCATTCTCCGCCCCATGGCTGACT
AATTTTTTTTATTTATGCAGAGGCCGAGGCCGCCTCGGCCTCTGAGCTATTCCAGAAGTAGTGAGGAGGC
TTTTTTGGAGGGTGACCGCCACGACCGGTGCCGCCACCATCCCCTGACCCACGCCCCTGACCCCTCACAA
GGAGACGACCTTCCATGACCGAGTACAAGCCCACGGTGCGCCTCGCCACCCGCGACGACGTCCCCCGGGC
CGTACGCACCCTCGCCGCCGCGTTCGCCGACTACCCCGCCACGCGCCACACCGTCGACCCCGACCGCCAC
ATCGAACGCGTCACCGAGCTGCAAGAACTCTTCCTCACGCGCGTCGGGCTCGACATCGGCAAGGTGTGGG
TCGCGGACGACGGCGCCGCGGTGGCGGTCTGGACCACGCCGGAGAGCGTCGAAGCGGGGGCGGTGTTCGC
CGAGATCGGCCCGCGCATGGCCGAGTTGAGCGGTTCCCGGCTGGCCGCGCAGCAACAGATGGAAGGCCTC
CTGGCGCCGCACCGGCCCAAGGAGCCCGCGTGGTTCCTGGCCACCGTCGGCGTCTCGCCCGACCACCAGG
GCAAGGGTCTGGGCAGCGCCGTCGTGCTCCCCGGAGTGGAGGCGGCCGAGCGCGCCGGGGTGCCCGCCTT
CCTGGAGACCTCCGCGCCCCGCAACCTCCCCTTCTACGAGCGGCTCGGCTTCACCGTCACCGCCGACGTC
GAGGTGCCCGAAGGACCGCGCACCTGGTGCATGACCCGCAAGCCCGGTGCCTGACGCCCGCCCCACGACC
CGCAGCGCCCGACCGAAAGGAGCGCACGACCCGGTCCGACGCGGCCCGACGGGTCCGAGGGGGGTCGACC
TCGAAACTTGTTTATTGCAGCTTATAATGGTTACAAATAAAGCAATAGCATCACAAATTTCACAAATAAA
GCATTTTTTTCACTGCATTCTAGTTGTGGTTTGTCCAAACTCATCAATGTATCTTATCATGTCTGGATCT
GATCCGAACCCCTTCCTCGACCAATTCTCATGTTTGACAGCTTATCATCGCAGATCCGGGCAACGTTGTT
GCCATTGCTCGACCAATTCTCATGTTTGACAGCTTATCATCGCAGATCCGTATGGTGCACTCTCAGTACA
ATCTGCTCTGATGCCGCATAGTTAAGCCAGTATCTGCTCCCTGCTTGTGTGTTGGAGGTCGCTGAGTAGT
GCGCGAGCAAAATTTAAGCTACAACAAGGCAAGGCTTGACCGACAATTGCATGAAGAATCTGCTTAGGGT
TAGGCGTTTTGCGCTGCTTCGCGATGTACGGGCCAGATATACGCGTATCTGAGGGGACTAGGGTGTGTTT
AGGCGAAAAGCGGGGCTTCGGTTGTACGCGGTTAGGAGTCCCCTCAGGATATAGTAGTTTCGCTTTTGCA
TAGGGAGGGGGAAATGTAGTCTTATGCAATACTCTTGTAGTCTTGCAACATGGTAACGATGAGTTAGCAA
CATGCCTTACAAGGAGAGAAAAAGCACCGTGCATGCCGATTGGTGGAAGTAAGGTGGTACGATCGTGCCT
TATTAGGAAGGCAACAGACGGGTCTGACATGGATTGGACGAACCACTGAATTCCGCATTGCAGAGATATT
GTATTTAAGTGCCTAGCTCGATACAATAAACGCCATTTGACCATTCACCACATTGGTGTGCACCTCCAAG
CTGGCCGGGGATCCTCTAGGGCCTCTGAGCTATTCCAGAAGTAGTGAAGAGGCTTTTTTGGAGGCCTAGG
CTTTTGCAAAAAGCTCCGGATCGATCCTGAGAACTTCAGGGTGAGTTTGGGGACCCTTGATTGTTCTTTC
TTTTTCGCTATTGTAAAATTCATGTTATATGGAGGGGGCAAAGTTTTCAGGGTGTTGTTTAGAATGGGAA
GATGTCCCTTGTATCACCATGGACCCTCATGATAATTTTGTTTCTTTCACTTTCTACTCTGTTGACAACC
ATTGTCTCCTCTTATTTTCTTTTCATTTTCTGTAACTTTTTCGTTAAACTTTAGCTTGCATTTGTAACGA
ATTTTTAAATTCACTTTTGTTTATTTGTCAGATTGTAAGTACTTTCTCTAATCACTTTTTTTTCAAGGCA
ATCAGGGTATATTATATTGTACTTCAGCACAGTTTTAGAGAACAATTGTTATAATTAAATGATAAGGTAG
AATATTTCTGCATATAAATTCTGGCTGGCGTGGAAATATTCTTATTGGTAGAAACAACTACATCCTGGTC
ATCATCCTGCCTTTCTCTTTATGGTTACAATGATATACACTGTTTGAGATGAGGATAAAATACTCTGAGT
CCAAACCGGGCCCCTCTGCTAACCATGTTCATGCCTTCTTCTTTTTCCTACAGCTCCTGGGCAACGTGCT
GGTTATTGTGCTGTCTCATCATTTTGGCAAAGAATTGTAATACGACTCACTATAGGGCGAATTGATATGT
CTAGATTAGATAAAAGTAAAGTGATTAACAGCGCATTAGAGCTGCTTAATGAGGTCGGAATCGAAGGTTT
AACAACCCGTAAACTCGCCCAGAAGCTAGGTGTAGAGCAGCCTACATTGTATTGGCATGTAAAAAATAAG
CGGGCTTTGCTCGACGCCTTAGCCATTGAGATGTTAGATAGGCACCATACTCACTTTTGCCCTTTAGAAG
GGGAAAGCTGGCAAGATTTTTTACGTAATAACGCTAAAAGTTTTAGATGTGCTTTACTAAGTCATCGCGA
TGGAGCAAAAGTACATTTAGGTACACGGCCTACAGAAAAACAGTATGAAACTCTCGAAAATCAATTAGCC
TTTTTATGCCAACAAGGTTTTTCACTAGAGAATGCATTATATGCACTCAGCGCTGTGGGGCATTTTACTT
TAGGTTGCGTATTGGAAGATCAAGAGCATCAAGTCGCTAAAGAAGAAAGGGAAACACCTACTACTGATAG
TATGCCGCCATTATTACGACAAGCTATCGAATTATTTGATCACCAAGGTGCAGAGCCAGCCTTCTTATTC
GGCCTTGAATTGATCATATGCGGATTAGAAAAACAACTTAAATGTGAAAGTGGGTCCGCGTACAGCGGAT
CCCGGGAATTCAGATCTTATTAAAGCAGAACTTGTTTATTGCAGCTTATAATGGTTACAAATAAAGCAAT
AGCATCACAAATTTCACAAATAAAGCATTTTTTTCACTGCATTCTAGTTGTGGTTTGTCCAAACTCATCA
ATGTATCTTATCATGTCTGGTCGAATCCATGGCGCAGAACTGGTAGGTATGGAAGATCCGCGTTGACATT
GATTATTGACTAGTTATTAATAGTAATCAATTACGGGGTCATTAGTTCATAGCCCATATATGGAGTTCCG
CGTTACATAACTTACGGTAAATGGCCCGCCTGGCTGACCGCCCAACGACCCCCGCCCATTGACGTCAATA
ATGACGTATGTTCCCATAGTAACGCCAATAGGGACTTTCCATTGACGTCAATGGGTGGAGTATTTACGGT
AAACTGCCCACTTGGCAGTACATCAAGTGTATCATATGCCAAGTACGCCCCCTATTGACGTCAATGACGG
TAAATGGCCCGCCTGGCATTATGCCCAGTACATGACCTTATGGGACTTTCCTACTTGGCAGTACATCTAC
GTATTAGTCATCGCTATTACCATGGTGATGCGGTTTTGGCAGTACATCAATGGGCGTGGATAGCGGTTTG
ACTCACGGGGATTTCCAAGTCTCCACCCCATTGACGTCAATGGGAGTTTGTTTTGGCACCAAAATCAACG
GGACTTTCCAAAATGTCGTAACAACTCCGCCCCATTGACGCAAATGGGCGGTAGGCGTGTACGGTGGGAG
GTCTATATAAGCAGAGCTCTCCCTATCAGTGATAGAGATCTCCCTATCAGTGATAGAGATCGTCGACGAG
CTCGTTTAGTGAACCGTCAGATCGCCTGGAGACGCCATCCACGCTGTTTTGACCTCCATAGAAGACACCG
GGACCGATCCAGCCTCCGGACTCTAGCGTTTAAACTTAAGCTTACCACCATGGATTATAAAGACGATGAT
GACAAGCACCACCACCACCACCACGACAAGGATTGTGAAATGAAACGCACCACACTGGACAGCCCTTTGG
GGAAGCTGGAGCTGTCTGGTTGTGAGCAGGGTCTGCACGAAATAATTTTTCTGGGCAAGGGGACGTCTGC
AGCTGATGCCGTGGAGGTCCCAGCCCCCGCTGCGGTTCTCGGAGGTCCGGAGCCCCTGATGCAGGCTACA
GCCTGGCTGAATGCCTATTTCCACCAGCCCGAGGCTATCGAAGAGTTCCCCGTGCCGGCTCTTCACCATC
CCGTTTTCCAGCAAGAGTCGTTCACCAGACAGGTGTTATGGAAGCTGCTGAAGGTTGTGAAATTCGGAGA
AGTGATTTCTTACTCTCACTTAGCAGCCCTGGCAGGCAACCCCGCAGCCACGGCAGCAGTGAAGACGGCA
CTGAGTGGCAATCCTGTCCCTATCCTGATCCCGTGCCACAGAGTGGTCCAGGGGGATTTGGATGTGGGCG
GTTACGAGGGTGGACTGGCCGTGAAGGAATGGCTTCTGGCCCATGAAGGCCACCGGTTGGGGAAGCCAGG
CTTGGGATTCGAACTGGAGGTGCTGTTCCAGGGCCCCGGTACCGCCATCACAAGTTTGTACAAAAAAGCA
GGCACCATGGCGGCGACGGCGGCCGCAGTGGTGGCCGAGGAGGACACGGAGCTGCGGGACCTGCTGGTGC
AGACGCTGGAGAACAGCGGGGTCCTGAACCGCATCAAGGCTGAACTCCGAGCAGCTGTGTTTTTAGCACT
AGAGGAGCAAGAAAAAGTAGAGAACAAAACTCCTTTAGTTAATGAGAGCCTGAGAAAGTTTTTAAATACC
AAAGACGGTCGTTTAGTGGCTAGTCTTGTTGCAGAATTTCTTCAGTTTTTTAACCTTGACTTTACTTTGG
CTGTTTTTCAACCTGAAACTAGCACACTGCAAGGTCTCGAAGGTCGAGAGAATTTAGCCCGAGATTTAGG
TATAATTGAAGCAGAAGGTACTGTGGGTGGACCCTTATTATTAGAAGTGATCAGGCGCTGTCAACAGAAA
GAAAAAGGGCCAACCACTGGGGAAGGTGCACTTGATCTATCTGATGTACATTCTCCACCAAAGTCACCAG
AGGGAAAAACAAGTGCACAGACAACACCAAGTAAGAAGGCCAATGATGAGGCCAATCAGAGTGATACAAG
TGTCTCCTTGTCAGAACCCAAGAGCAAAAGCAGCCTTCACTTACTGTCCCATGAAACAAAAATTGGATCT
TTTCTAAGCAACAGAACTTTAGATGGCAAAGACAAAGCTGGCCTTTGTCCAGATGAAGATGATATGGAAG
GAGATTCTTTCTTTGATGATCCCATTCCTAAGCCAGAGAAAACTTACGGTTTGAGGAATGAACCTAGGAA
GCAAGCAGGAAGTCTGGCCTCGCTCTCGGATGCACCCCCCTTAAAAAGTGGACTCAGCTCCCTGGCGGGA
GCCCCTTCTTTAAAAGACTCTGAGAGTAAAAGGGGAAATACAGTTTTGAAAGATCTGAAATTGATCAGTG
ATAAAATTGGATCACTTGGATTAGGAACTGGAGAAGATGATGACTATGTTGATGATTTTAATAGTACCAG
CCATCGCTCAGAGAAAAGTGAGATAAGTATTGGTGAAGAGATAGAAGAAGACCTTTCTGTGGAAATAGAT
GACATCAATACCAGTGATAAGCTTGATGACCTCACACAAGATCTGACTGTATCCCAGCTCAGTGATGTTG
CGGATTATCTGGAAGATGTTGCATAGAACCCAGCTTTC
Features (pLannotate 1.2.2; 30 found; start..end, strand, type, name):
    433..1990    -  rep_origin     oriP (fragment): Epstein-Barr virus oriP replication origin (Yates et al., 2000)
   2103..2321    -  CDS            gL (fragment): GL_EBVB9 - Experimental evidence at protein level: Swiss-Prot protein existence level 1. The heterodimer glycoprotein H-glycoprotein L is required for the fusion of viral and plasma membranes leading to virus entry into the host cell. Acts as a functional inhibitor of gH and maintains gH in an inhibited form. Upon binding to host integrins, gL dissociates from gH leading to activation of the viral fusion glycoproteins gB and gH. Fusion of EBV with B-lymphocytes requires the additional receptor- binding protein gp42, which forms a complex with gH/gL. The heterodimer gH/gL targets also host EPHA
   2404..4329    -  CDS            EBNA1: Epstein-Barr nuclear antigen 1, also known as EBNA-1 crucial for latent viral infection, and for episomal amplification of vectors containing the oriP origin (Okita et al., 2013)
   4367..4711    -  CDS            BRRF2_EBVB9 (fragment): Protein inferred from homology: Swiss-Prot protein existence level 3. From Epstein-Barr virus (strain B95-8) (HHV-4) (Human herpesvirus 4).
   4714..4737    -  promoter       tet promoter (fragment): E. coli promoter for tetracycline efflux protein gene
   4850..4954    +  promoter       AmpR promoter: bla
   4955..5815    +  CDS            AmpR: β-lactamase; bla; confers resistance to ampicillin, carbenicillin, and related antibiotics
   5986..6574    +  rep_origin     ori: high-copy-number ColE1/pMB1/pBR322/pUC origin of replication
   6620..6743    -  CDS            TcR (fragment): tetracycline efflux protein; tet; confers resistance to tetracycline
   6781..7078    +  promoter       SV40 promoter: SV40 enhancer and early promoter
   7155..7754    +  CDS            PuroR: puromycin N-acetyltransferase; pac from Streptomyces alboniger; confers resistance to puromycin
   7845..7979    +  polyA_signal   SV40 poly(A) signal: SV40 polyadenylation signal
   8101..8153    -  misc_feature   bom (fragment): basis of mobility region from pBR322
   8284..8377    +  ncRNA          Retro dr1: Accession: RF00214 - Retrovirus direct repeat 1 (dr1)
   8413..8674    +  promoter       RSV promoter: Rous sarcoma virus enhancer/promoter
   8700..8760    +  promoter       SV40 promoter (fragment): SV40 early promoter
   8791..9363    +  intron         β-globin intron: intron from rabbit β-globin gene
   9418..9436    +  promoter       T7 promoter: promoter for bacteriophage T7 RNA polymerase
   9447..10067   +  CDS            tetR: TETR2_ECOLX - Experimental evidence at protein level: Swiss-Prot protein existence level 1. TetR is the repressor of the tetracycline resistance element; its N-terminal region forms a helix-turn-helix structure and binds DNA. Binding of tetracycline to TetR reduces the repressor affinity for the tetracycline resistance gene (tetA) promoter operator sites. From Escherichia coli.
  10109..10230   +  polyA_signal   SV40 poly(A) signal: SV40 polyadenylation signal
  10285..10664   +  enhancer       CMV enhancer: human cytomegalovirus immediate early enhancer
  10665..10868   +  promoter       CMV promoter: human cytomegalovirus (CMV) immediate early promoter
  10870..10889   +  promoter       PLtetO-1 promoter (fragment): modified phage lambda PL promoter with tet operator sites (Lutz and Bujard, 1997)
  10891..10910   +  promoter       PLtetO-1 promoter (fragment): modified phage lambda PL promoter with tet operator sites (Lutz and Bujard, 1997)
  10918..10951   +  promoter       TRE3GV promoter (fragment): 3rd-generation Tet-responsive promoter that can be activated by binding of Tet-On® 3G, optimized for retroviral and lentiviral vectors
  11067..11084   +  CDS            9xHis (fragment): 9xHis affinity tag
  11085..11627   +  CDS            MGMT (fragment): MGMT_HUMAN - Experimental evidence at protein level: Swiss-Prot protein existence level 1. Involved in the cellular defense against the biological effects of O6-methylguanine (O6-MeG) and O4-methylthymine (O4-MeT) in DNA. Repairs the methylated nucleobase in DNA by stoichiometrically transferring the methyl group to a cysteine residue in the enzyme. This is a suicide reaction: the enzyme is irreversibly inactivated. From Homo sapiens (Human).
  11671..11691   +  protein_bind   attB1: mutant version of attB; core recombination site for the Gateway® BP reaction BP Clonase™
  11697..12833   +  CDS            CEP43 (fragment): CEP43_HUMAN - Also known as FGFR1OP, FOP. Experimental evidence at protein level: Swiss-Prot protein existence level 1. Required for anchoring microtubules to the centrosomes (PubMed:16314388, PubMed:28659385). Required for ciliation (PubMed:28625565, PubMed:28659385). From Homo sapiens (Human).
  12838..14      -  protein_bind   attB2 (across the origin): mutant version of attB; recombination site for the Gateway® BP reaction BP Clonase™
