[The description below was written by a language model from this plasmid's Addgene catalogue record and pLannotate feature annotations shown in this document.]
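Description:
pEBTetD-SNAP-FOP is an Epstein-Barr virus-based episomal mammalian expression plasmid for tetracycline/doxycycline-regulated production of the human centrosomal protein FOP (FGFR1OP, also called CEP43) fused at its N terminus to SNAP-tag. The catalogue abbreviates the insert as "SNAP-FGFR", but the feature annotation identifies the coding sequence as CEP43/FOP rather than an FGF receptor. The pEBTetD backbone carries oriP and an EBNA1 gene, which together allow the plasmid to replicate and persist extrachromosomally in human cells. An SV40 promoter-driven puromycin N-acetyltransferase cassette with an SV40 poly(A) signal provides selection of transfected cells. In E. coli the plasmid is maintained through a high-copy ColE1/pUC-type origin and ampicillin resistance.

Regulation is self-contained. A TetR repressor gene, preceded by RSV promoter elements and a rabbit β-globin intron and followed by an SV40 poly(A) signal, sits upstream of the expression cassette. The cassette uses the CMV enhancer/promoter followed by two tet operator sites (CMV-TetO2), so TetR blocks transcription until a tetracycline-class inducer releases it. The open reading frame includes a His tag (the catalogue also lists FLAG), then the SNAP-tag, annotated as an MGMT fragment because SNAP is an engineered derivative of that alkyltransferase. FOP follows between attB1 and attB2 sites left by Gateway cloning. No polyadenylation signal is annotated downstream of the insert, in line with the depositor's comment that a polyadenylation deletion gives low protein expression.

The depositor and repository-sequenced records have the same feature layout and differ by about 120 nt, mostly within oriP. The associated work used SNAP fusions for chemical crosslinking of centrosomal proteins.
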