Addgene plasmid #136797: pEBTetD-SNAP-FOP
Purpose: Mammalian expression of the centrosomal protein FGFR N-terminally fused to SNAP-tag
Depositing lab: Kai Johnsson. Depositing organization: Swiss Federal Institute of Technology (EPFL). Publication: Selective chemical crosslinking reveals a Cep57-Cep63-Cep152 centrosomal complex. Lukinavicius G, Lavogina D, Orpinell M, Umezawa K, Reymond L, Garin N, Gonczy P, Johnsson K. Curr Biol. 2013 Feb 4;23(3):265-70. doi: 10.1016/j.cub.2012.12.030. Epub 2013 Jan 17. PubMed 23333316.
Backbone
  Vector backbone: pEBTetD
  Backbone size w/o insert (bp): 10958
  Vector type: Mammalian Expression
  Selectable markers: Puromycin
Growth in bacteria
  Bacterial resistance: Ampicillin, 100 μg/mL
  Growth temperature: 37°C
  Growth strain: DH5alpha
  Copy number: High Copy
Gene/Insert
  Gene/Insert name: SNAP-FGFR
  Species: H. sapiens (human), Synthetic
  Insert size (bp): 2013
  Promoter: CMV-TetO2
  Tag / fusion protein: FLAG-tag / His-tag (N terminal on insert)
  Cloning method: Gateway Cloning
  Sequencing primers: 5′ CMV_Fwd
Terms and licenses: Academic/Nonprofit Terms; Industry Terms: Not Available to Industry
Depositor comments: PolyAdenylation RNA deletion - low protein expression level
How to cite: pEBTetD-SNAP-FOP was a gift from Kai Johnsson (Addgene plasmid # 136797 ; http://n2t.net/addgene:136797 ; RRID:Addgene_136797)
