>Addgene plasmid #136797 | pEBTetD-SNAP-FOP | depositor partial sequence | sequence record 264029 | Insert
ATGGGCGGTAGGCGTGTACGGTGGGAGGTCTATATAAGCAGAGCTCTCCCTATCAGTGATAGAGATCTCC
CTATCAGTGATAGAGATCGTCGACGAGCTCGTTTAGTGAACCGTCAGATCGCCTGGAGACGCCATCCACG
CTGTTTTGACCTCCATAGAAGACACCGGGACCGATCCAGCCTCCGGACTCTAGCGTTTAAACTTAAGCTT
ACCACCATGGATTATAAAGACGATGATGACAAGCACCACCACCACCACCACGACAAGGATTGTGAAATGA
AACGCACCACACTGGACAGCCCTTTGGGGAAGCTGGAGCTGTCTGGTTGTGAGCAGGGTCTGCACGAAAT
AATTTTTCTGGGCAAGGGGACGTCTGCAGCTGATGCCGTGGAGGTCCCAGCCCCCGCTGCGGTTCTCGGA
GGTCCGGAGCCCCTGATGCAGGCTACAGCCTGGCTGAATGCCTATTTCCACCAGCCCGAGGCTATCGAAG
AGTTCCCCGTGCCGGCTCTTCACCATCCCGTTTTCCAGCAAGAGTCGTTCACCAGACAGGTGTTATGGAA
GCTGCTGAAGGTTGTGAAATTCGGAGAAGTGATTTCTTACTCTCACTTAGCAGCCCTGGCAGGCAACCCC
GCAGCCACGGCAGCAGTGAAGACGGCACTGAGTGGCAATCCTGTCCCTATCCTGATCCCGTGCCACAGAG
TGGTCCAGGGGGATTTGGATGTGGGCGGTTACGAGGGTGGACTGGCCGTGAAGGAATGGCTTCTGGCCCA
TGAAGGCCACCGGTTGGGGAAGCCAGGCTTGGGATTCGAACTGGAGGTGCTGTTCCAGGGCCCCGGTACC
GCCATCACAAGTTTGTACAAAAAAGCAGGCACCATGGCGGCGACGGCGGCCGCAGTGGTGGCCGAGGAGG
ACACGGAGCTGCGGGACCTGCTGGTGCAGACGCTGGAGAACAGCGGGGTCCTGAACCGCATCAAGGCTGA
ACTCCGAGCAGCTGTGTTTTTAGCACTAGAGGAGCAAGAAAAAGTAGAGAACAAAACTCCTTTAGTTAAT
GAGAGCCTGAGAAAGTTTTTAAATACCAAAGACGGTCGTTTAGTGGCTAGTCTTGTTGCAGAATTTCTTC
AGTTTTTTAACCTTGACTTTACTTTGGCTGTTTTTCAACCTGAAACTAGCACACTGCAAGGTCTCGAAGG
TCGAGAGAATTTAGCCCGAGATTTAGGTATAATTGAAGCAGAAGGTACTGTGGGTGGACCCTTATTATTA
GAAGTGATCAGGCGCTGTCAACAGAAAGAAAAAGGGCCAACCACTGGGGAAGGTGCACTTGATCTATCTG
ATGTACATTCTCCACCAAAGTCACCAGAGGGAAAAACAAGTGCACAGACAACACCAAGTAAGAAGGCCAA
TGATGAGGCCAATCAGAGTGATACAAGTGTCTCCTTGTCAGAACCCAAGAGCAAAAGCAGCCTTCACTTA
CTGTCCCATGAAACAAAAATTGGATCTTTTCTAAGCAACAGAACTTTAGATGGCAAAGACAAAGCTGGCC
TTTGTCCAGATGAAGATGATATGGAAGGAGATTCTTTCTTTGATGATCCCATTCCTAAGCCAGAGAAAAC
TTACGGTTTGAGGAATGAACCTAGGAAGCAAGCAGGAAGTCTGGCCTCGCTCTCGGATGCACCCCCCTTA
AAAAGTGGACTCAGCTCCCTGGCGGGAGCCCCTTCTTTAAAAGACTCTGAGAGTAAAAGGGGAAATACAG
TTTTGAAAGATCTGAAATTGATCAGTGATAAAATTGGATCACTTGGATTAGGAACTGGAGAAGATGATGA
CTATGTTGATGATTTTAATAGTACCAGCCATCGCTCAGAGAAAAGTGAGATAAGTATTGGTGAAGAGATA
GAAGAAGACCTTTCTGTGGAAATAGATGACATCAATACCAGTGATAAGCTTGATGACCTCACACAAGATC
TGACTGTATCCCAGCTCAGTGATGTTGCGGATTATCTGGAAGATGTTGCATAG
